Addgene plasmid #147819: pcDNA3.1-MS2-HA-HsSmg5-G120E_W
Purpose: Mammalian Expression of HsSmg5-G120E
Depositing lab: Elisa Izaurralde. Depositing organization: Max Planck Institute for Developmental Biology. Publication: The SMG5-SMG7 heterodimer directly recruits the CCR4-NOT deadenylase complex to mRNAs containing nonsense codons via interaction with POP2. Loh B, Jonas S, Izaurralde E. Genes Dev. 2013 Oct 1;27(19):2125-38. doi: 10.1101/gad.226951.113. PubMed 24115769.
Backbone
  Vector backbone: Unknown
  Vector type: Mammalian Expression
Growth in bacteria
  Bacterial resistance: Ampicillin, 100 μg/mL
  Growth temperature: 37°C
  Growth strain: DH5alpha
  Copy number: High Copy
Gene/Insert
  Gene/Insert name: HsSmg5-G120E
  Species: H. sapiens (human)
  Mutation: one silent mutation compared to the sequence given by NCBI: NM_015327.2.
  Entrez Gene: SMG5 (a.k.a. EST1B, LPTS-RP1, LPTSRP1, SMG-5)
  Cloning method: Unknown
Terms and licenses: Academic/Nonprofit Terms; Industry Terms: Not Available to Industry
Depositor comments: Plasmids from this collection were made available to the research community and donated after the lab closed. Please note that the sequence provided by the depositing laboratory may be theoretical/predicted or based on Sanger sequencing results. There may be discrepancies between sequencing results obtained by Addgene and the depositor sequence. If an Addgene verified sequence is not available, please contact before placing your order to request that our lab fully sequence the plasmid.
How to cite: pcDNA3.1-MS2-HA-HsSmg5-G120E_W was a gift from Elisa Izaurralde (Addgene plasmid # 147819 ; http://n2t.net/addgene:147819 ; RRID:Addgene_147819)
