[The description below was written by a language model from this plasmid's Addgene catalogue record and pLannotate feature annotations shown in this document.]
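Description:
pcDNA3.1-MS2-HA-HsSmg5-G120E_W is a mammalian expression plasmid of about 8.9 kb. The catalogue lists the backbone as unknown, but the name and the annotated features are those of a pcDNA3.1-type vector. It is propagated in E. coli through a high-copy ColE1/pUC origin and selected with ampicillin via the AmpR (β-lactamase) gene. An f1 origin is also present. For selection in mammalian cells, an SV40 early promoter drives the neo (aminoglycoside phosphotransferase) gene, followed by an SV40 polyadenylation signal. Short annotated fragments such as a truncated HIV-1 LTR, ble, lacI and bom appear to be partial matches to backbone sequence rather than functional elements.

The expression cassette uses the CMV immediate-early enhancer and promoter and ends in the bovine growth hormone poly(A) signal. T7 and SP6 promoters flank the insert. The open reading frame encodes, from the N terminus, the bacteriophage MS2 coat protein, an HA epitope (annotated as a fragment of a 3xHA tag), and human SMG5. According to its name, SMG5 carries a G120E substitution, and the record notes one silent change relative to the NCBI reference.

SMG5 acts in nonsense-mediated mRNA decay, where it is thought to work with SMG7 to link UPF1 to dephosphorylation and the mRNA degradation machinery. The MS2 coat protein binds a specific RNA stem-loop, so the fusion is suited to tethering SMG5 to reporter transcripts that carry MS2 binding sites, and the HA tag allows the protein to be detected. The record does not state what the G120E mutation does. The associated study concerns the SMG5–SMG7 heterodimer and its recruitment of the CCR4-NOT deadenylase, so the mutant probably serves as a comparison to the wild-type protein in such assays.
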