Features (pLannotate 1.2.2; 23 found; start..end, strand, type, name):
     28..80      -  misc_feature   bom (fragment): basis of mobility region from pBR322
    235..614     +  enhancer       CMV enhancer: human cytomegalovirus immediate early enhancer
    615..818     +  promoter       CMV promoter: human cytomegalovirus (CMV) immediate early promoter
    814..847     +  LTR            5' LTR (truncated) (fragment): truncated 5' long terminal repeat (LTR) from HIV-1
    863..881     +  promoter       T7 promoter: promoter for bacteriophage T7 RNA polymerase
    904..1290    +  CDS            MS2: bacteriophage MS2 coat protein binds to a specific stem-loop structure in the viral RNA (Peabody, 1993)
   1333..1359    +  CDS            3xHA (fragment): three tandem HA epitope tags
   1399..4446    +  CDS            SMG5: SMG5_HUMAN - Also known as EST1B, KIAA1089. Experimental evidence at protein level: Swiss-Prot protein existence level 1. Plays a role in nonsense-mediated mRNA decay. Does not have RNase activity by itself. Promotes dephosphorylation of UPF1. Together with SMG7 is thought to provide a link to the mRNA degradation machinery involving exonucleolytic pathways, and to serve as an adapter for UPF1 to protein phosphatase 2A (PP2A), thereby triggering UPF1 dephosphorylation. Necessary for TERT activity. From Homo sapiens (Human).
   4472..4490    -  promoter       SP6 promoter: promoter for bacteriophage SP6 RNA polymerase
   4516..4740    +  polyA_signal   bGH poly(A) signal: bovine growth hormone polyadenylation signal
   4744..4765    +  promoter       SV40 promoter (fragment): SV40 enhancer and early promoter
   4786..5214    +  rep_origin     f1 ori (sequence partly withheld): f1 bacteriophage origin of replication; arrow indicates direction of (+) strand synthesis
   5228..5557    +  promoter       SV40 promoter: SV40 enhancer and early promoter
   5624..6415    +  CDS            neo: KKA2_KLEPN - Also known as kan, nptII. Experimental evidence at protein level: Swiss-Prot protein existence level 1. Resistance to kanamycin, neomycin, paromomycin, ribostamycin, butirosin and gentamicin B. From Klebsiella pneumoniae.
   6439..6597    +  CDS            ble (fragment): BLE_KLEPN - Experimental evidence at protein level: Swiss-Prot protein existence level 1. Binding protein with a strong affinity to the bleomycin family of antibiotics. Binds to CL990; an antimitotic-antibiotic compound. From Klebsiella pneumoniae.
   6592..6713    +  polyA_signal   SV40 poly(A) signal: SV40 polyadenylation signal
   6786..6802    -  protein_bind   lac operator: The lac repressor binds to the lac operator to inhibit transcription in E. coli. This inhibition can be relieved by adding lactose or isopropyl-β-D-thiogalactopyranoside (IPTG). lac repressor encoded by lacI
   6810..6840    -  promoter       lac promoter: promoter for the E. coli lac operon
   6855..6876    -  protein_bind   CAP binding site: CAP binding activates transcription in the presence of cAMP. E. coli catabolite activator protein
   6889..6981    -  CDS            lacI (fragment): lac repressor; lacI; The lac repressor binds to the lac operator to inhibit transcription in E. coli. This inhibition can be relieved by adding lactose or isopropyl-β-D-thiogalactopyranoside (IPTG).
   7164..7752    -  rep_origin     ori: high-copy-number ColE1/pMB1/pBR322/pUC origin of replication
   7923..8783    -  CDS            AmpR: β-lactamase; bla; confers resistance to ampicillin, carbenicillin, and related antibiotics
   8784..8888    -  promoter       AmpR promoter: bla
>Addgene plasmid #147819 | pcDNA3.1-MS2-HA-HsSmg5-G120E_W | addgene full sequence | sequence record 357487 | Addgene NGS Result
GACGGATCGGGAGATCTCCCGATCCCCTATGGTGCACTCTCAGTACAATCTGCTCTGATGCCGCATAGTT
AAGCCAGTATCTGCTCCCTGCTTGTGTGTTGGAGGTCGCTGAGTAGTGCGCGAGCAAAATTTAAGCTACA
ACAAGGCAAGGCTTGACCGACAATTGCATGAAGAATCTGCTTAGGGTTAGGCGTTTTGCGCTGCTTCGCG
ATGTACGGGCCAGATATACGCGTTGACATTGATTATTGACTAGTTATTAATAGTAATCAATTACGGGGTC
ATTAGTTCATAGCCCATATATGGAGTTCCGCGTTACATAACTTACGGTAAATGGCCCGCCTGGCTGACCG
CCCAACGACCCCCGCCCATTGACGTCAATAATGACGTATGTTCCCATAGTAACGCCAATAGGGACTTTCC
ATTGACGTCAATGGGTGGAGTATTTACGGTAAACTGCCCACTTGGCAGTACATCAAGTGTATCATATGCC
AAGTACGCCCCCTATTGACGTCAATGACGGTAAATGGCCCGCCTGGCATTATGCCCAGTACATGACCTTA
TGGGACTTTCCTACTTGGCAGTACATCTACGTATTAGTCATCGCTATTACCATGGTGATGCGGTTTTGGC
AGTACATCAATGGGCGTGGATAGCGGTTTGACTCACGGGGATTTCCAAGTCTCCACCCCATTGACGTCAA
TGGGAGTTTGTTTTGGCACCAAAATCAACGGGACTTTCCAAAATGTCGTAACAACTCCGCCCCATTGACG
CAAATGGGCGGTAGGCGTGTACGGTGGGAGGTCTATATAAGCAGAGCTCTCTGGCTAACTAGAGAACCCA
CTGCTTACTGGCTTATCGAAATTAATACGACTCACTATAGGGAGACCCAAGCTTGCCACCATGGCTTCTA
ACTTTACTCAGTTCGTTCTCGTCGACAATGGCGGAACTGGCGACGTGACTGTCGCCCCAAGCAACTTCGC
TAACGGGGTCGCTGAATGGATCAGCTCTAACTCGCGATCACAGGCTTACAAAGTAACCTGTAGCGTTCGT
CAGAGCTCTGCGCAGAATCGCAAATACACCATCAAAGTCGAGGTGCCTAAAGTGGCAACCCAGACTGTTG
GTGGTGAAGAGCTTCCTGTAGCCGGATGGAGATCTTACTTAAATATGGAACTAACCATTCCAATTTTCGC
CACGAATTCCGACTGCGAGCTTATTGTTAAGGCAATGCAAGGTCTCCTAAAAGATGGAAACCCGATTCCC
TCGGCCATCGCGGCCAACTCCGGCATCTACGGAGGTGGAGGTGGATCTGGTGGATCTCCTCCACATATGG
CTTACCCATACGATGTTCCAGATTACGCTCCTCCAAAGCTTGGATCCGAATTCCCGGGTCGACTCGAGAT
GAGCCAAGGCCCCCCCACAGGGGAGAGCAGCGAGCCCGAAGCAAAAGTCCTCCACACTAAGCGGCTTTAC
CGGGCTGTGGTGGAGGCTGTGCATCGACTTGACCTCATCCTTTGCAACAAAACTGCTTATCAAGAAGTAT
TCAAACCAGAAAACATTAGCCTGAGGAACAAGCTGCGTGAGCTCTGCGTCAAGCTTATGTTCCTGCACCC
AGTGGACTATGGGAGAAAGGCTGAGGAGCTGCTGTGGAGAAAGGTATACTATGAAGTTATCCAGCTTATC
AAGACTAACAAAAAGCACATCCACAGCCGGAGCACTTTGGAATGTGCCTACAGGACGCACCTGGTTGCTG
GTATTGAGTTCTACCAGCATCTCCTTCTCTATATCCAGTCCCACTACCAGCTGGAACTGCAGTGCTGCAT
CGACTGGACCCATGTCACTGACCCCCTCATAGGATGCAAGAAGCCAGTGTCTGCCTCAGGGAAGGAGATG
GATTGGGCACAGATGGCATGTCACCGATGTCTGGTGTATCTGGGGGATTTGTCCCGATATCAGAATGAAT
TAGCTGGCGTAGATACCGAGCTGCTAGCCGAGAGATTTTACTACCAAGCCCTGTCAGTAGCTCCTCAGAT
TGGAATGCCCTTCAATCAGCTGGGCACCCTGGCAGGCAGCAAGTACTATAATGTGGAAGCCATGTATTGC
TACCTGCGCTGCATCCAGTCAGAAGTGTCCTTTGAGGGAGCCTATGGGAACCTCAAGCGGCTGTATGACA
AGGCAGCCAAAATGTACCACCAACTGAAGAAGTGTGAGACTCGGAAACTGTCTCCTGGCAAAAAGCGATG
TAAAGACATTAAAAGGTTGCTAGTGAACTTTATGTATCTGCAAAGCCTCCTACAGCCCAAAAGCAGCTCC
GTGGACTCAGAGCTGACCTCACTTTGCCAGTCAGTCCTGGAGGACTTCAACCTCTGTCTCTTCTACCTGC
CCTCCTCACCCAACCTCAGCCTGGCCAGTGAGGATGAGGAGGAGTATGAGAGTGGATATGCTTTCCTCCC
GGACCTTCTCATCTTTCAAATGGTCATCATCTGCCTTATGTGTGTGCACAGCTTGGAGAGAGCAGGATCC
AAGCAGTACAGTGCAGCCATTGCCTTCACCCTGGCCCTCTTTTCCCACCTCGTCAATCATGTCAACATAC
GGCTGCAGGCTGAGCTGGAAGAGGGCGAGAATCCCGTCCCGGCATTCCAGAGTGATGGCACAGATGAACC
AGAGTCCAAGGAACCTGTGGAGAAAGAGGAGGAGCCAGATCCTGAGCCTCCTCCTGTAACACCCCAAGTG
GGTGAGGGCAGAAAGAGCCGTAAGTTCTCTCGCCTCTCCTGTCTCCGCCGTCGCCGCCACCCACCCAAAG
TTGGTGATGACAGTGACCTGAGTGAAGGCTTTGAATCGGACTCAAGCCATGACTCAGCCCGGGCCAGTGA
GGGCTCAGACAGTGGCTCTGACAAGAGTCTTGAAGGTGGGGGAACGGCCTTTGATGCTGAAACAGACTCG
GAAATGAATAGCCAGGAGTCCCGATCAGACTTGGAAGATATGGAGGAAGAGGAGGGGACACGGTCACCAA
CCCTGGAGCCCCCTCGGGGCAGATCAGAGGCTCCCGATTCCCTCAATGGCCCACTGGGCCCCAGTGAGGC
TAGCATTGCCAGCAATCTACAAGCCATGTCCACCCAGATGTTCCAGACTAAGCGCTGCTTCCGACTGGCC
CCCACCTTTAGCAACCTGCTCCTCCAGCCCACCACCAACCCTCATACCTCGGCCAGCCACAGGCCTTGCG
TCAATGGGGATGTAGACAAGCCTTCAGAGCCAGCCTCTGAGGAGGGCTCTGAGTCGGAGGGGAGTGAGTC
CAGTGGACGCTCCTGTCGGAATGAGCGCAGCATCCAGGAGAAGCTTCAGGTCCTGATGGCCGAAGGTCTG
CTTCCTGCTGTGAAAGTCTTCCTGGACTGGCTTCGGACCAACCCCGACCTCATCATCGTGTGTGCGCAGA
GCTCTCAAAGTCTGTGGAACCGCCTGTCTGTGTTGCTGAATCTGTTGCCTGCTGCTGGTGAACTCCAGGA
GTCTGGCCTGGCCTTGTGTCCTGAGGTCCAAGATCTTCTTGAAGGTTGTGAACTGCCTGACCTCCCCTCT
AGCCTTCTGCTCCCAGAGGACATGGCTCTTCGTAACCTGCCCCCGCTCCGAGCTGCCCACAGACGCTTTA
ACTTTGACACGGATCGGCCCCTGCTCAGCACCTTAGAGGAGTCAGTGGTGCGCATCTGCTGCATCCGCAG
CTTTGGTCATTTCATCGCCCGCCTGCAAGGCAGCATCCTGCAGTTCAACCCAGAGGTTGGCATCTTCGTC
AGCATTGCCCAGTCTGAGCAGGAGAGCCTGCTGCAGCAGGCCCAGGCACAGTTCCGAATGGCACAGGAGG
AAGCTCGTCGGAACAGGCTCATGAGAGACATGGCTCAGCTACGACTTCAGCTCGAAGTGTCTCAGCTGGA
GGGCAGCCTGCAGCAGCCCAAGGCCCAGTCAGCCATGTCTCCCTACCTCGTCCCTGACACCCAGGCCCTC
TGCCACCATCTCCCTGTCATCCGCCAACTGGCCACCAGTGGCCGCTTCATTGTCATCATCCCAAGGACAG
TGATCGATGGCCTGGATTTGCTGAAGAAGGAACACCCAGGGGCCCGGGATGGGATTCGGTACCTGGAGGC
AGAGTTTAAAAAAGGAAACAGGTACATTCGCTGCCAGAAAGAGGTGGGAAAGAGCTTTGAGCGGCATAAG
CTGAAGAGGCAGGATGCAGATGCCTGGACTCTCTATAAGATCCTAGACAGCTGCAAACAGCTGACTCTGG
CCCAGGGGGCAGGTGAGGAGGATCCGAGTGGCATGGTGACCATCATCACAGGCCTTCCACTGGACAACCC
CAGCGTGCTTTCAGGCCCCATGCAGGCAGCCCTGCAGGCCGCTGCCCACGCCAGTGTGGACATCAAGAAT
GTTCTGGACTTCTACAAGCAGTGGAAGGAAATTGGTTAGGCGGCCGCCTAGAGGGCCCTATTCTATAGTG
TCACCTAAATGCTAGAGCTCGCTGATCAGCCTCGACTGTGCCTTCTAGTTGCCAGCCATCTGTTGTTTGC
CCCTCCCCCGTGCCTTCCTTGACCCTGGAAGGTGCCACTCCCACTGTCCTTTCCTAATAAAATGAGGAAA
TTGCATCGCATTGTCTGAGTAGGTGTCATTCTATTCTGGGGGGTGGGGTGGGGCAGGACAGCAAGGGGGA
GGATTGGGAAGACAATAGCAGGCATGCTGGGGATGCGGTGGGCTCTATGGCTTCTGAGGCGGAAAGAACC
AGCTGGGGCTCTAGGGGGTATCCCC
[124 nt withheld, positions 4786-4909]
C
[91 nt withheld, positions 4911-5001]
A
[49 nt withheld, positions 5003-5051]
CCTTTGACGTTGGAGTCCACGTTCTTT
[37 nt withheld, positions 5079-5115]
ACCCTATCTCGGTCTATTCTTTTGATTTATAAGGGATTTTGCCGATTTCGGCCTATTGGTTAAAAAATGA
GCTGATTTAACAAAAATTTAACGCGAATTAATTCTGTGGAATGTGTGTCAGTTAGGGTGTGGAAAGTCCC
CAGGCTCCCCAGCAGGCAGAAGTATGCAAAGCATGCATCTCAATTAGTCAGCAACCAGGTGTGGAAAGTC
CCCAGGCTCCCCAGCAGGCAGAAGTATGCAAAGCATGCATCTCAATTAGTCAGCAACCATAGTCCCGCCC
CTAACTCCGCCCATCCCGCCCCTAACTCCGCCCAGTTCCGCCCATTCTCCGCCCCATGGCTGACTAATTT
TTTTTATTTATGCAGAGGCCGAGGCCGCCTCTGCCTCTGAGCTATTCCAGAAGTAGTGAGGAGGCTTTTT
TGGAGGCCTAGGCTTTTGCAAAAAGCTCCCGGGAGCTTGTATATCCATTTTCGGATCTGATCAAGAGACA
GGATGAGGATCGTTTCGCATGATTGAACAAGATGGATTGCACGCAGGTTCTCCGGCCGCTTGGGTGGAGA
GGCTATTCGGCTATGACTGGGCACAACAGACAATCGGCTGCTCTGATGCCGCCGTGTTCCGGCTGTCAGC
GCAGGGGCGCCCGGTTCTTTTTGTCAAGACCGACCTGTCCGGTGCCCTGAATGAACTGCAGGACGAGGCA
GCGCGGCTATCGTGGCTGGCCACGACGGGCGTTCCTTGCGCAGCTGTGCTCGACGTTGTCACTGAAGCGG
GAAGGGACTGGCTGCTATTGGGCGAAGTGCCGGGGCAGGATCTCCTGTCATCTCACCTTGCTCCTGCCGA
GAAAGTATCCATCATGGCTGATGCAATGCGGCGGCTGCATACGCTTGATCCGGCTACCTGCCCATTCGAC
CACCAAGCGAAACATCGCATCGAGCGAGCACGTACTCGGATGGAAGCCGGTCTTGTCGATCAGGATGATC
TGGACGAAGAGCATCAGGGGCTCGCGCCAGCCGAACTGTTCGCCAGGCTCAAGGCGCGCATGCCCGACGG
CGAGGATCTCGTCGTGACCCATGGCGATGCCTGCTTGCCGAATATCATGGTGGAAAATGGCCGCTTTTCT
GGATTCATCGACTGTGGCCGGCTGGGTGTGGCGGACCGCTATCAGGACATAGCGTTGGCTACCCGTGATA
TTGCTGAAGAGCTTGGCGGCGAATGGGCTGACCGCTTCCTCGTGCTTTACGGTATCGCCGCTCCCGATTC
GCAGCGCATCGCCTTCTATCGCCTTCTTGACGAGTTCTTCTGAGCGGGACTCTGGGGTTCGAAATGACCG
ACCAAGCGACGCCCAACCTGCCATCACGAGATTTCGATTCCACCGCCGCCTTCTATGAAAGGTTGGGCTT
CGGAATCGTTTTCCGGGACGCCGGCTGGATGATCCTCCAGCGCGGGGATCTCATGCTGGAGTTCTTCGCC
CACCCCAACTTGTTTATTGCAGCTTATAATGGTTACAAATAAAGCAATAGCATCACAAATTTCACAAATA
AAGCATTTTTTTCACTGCATTCTAGTTGTGGTTTGTCCAAACTCATCAATGTATCTTATCATGTCTGTAT
ACCGTCGACCTCTAGCTAGAGCTTGGCGTAATCATGGTCATAGCTGTTTCCTGTGTGAAATTGTTATCCG
CTCACAATTCCACACAACATACGAGCCGGAAGCATAAAGTGTAAAGCCTGGGGTGCCTAATGAGTGAGCT
AACTCACATTAATTGCGTTGCGCTCACTGCCCGCTTTCCAGTCGGGAAACCTGTCGTGCCAGCTGCATTA
ATGAATCGGCCAACGCGCGGGGAGAGGCGGTTTGCGTATTGGGCGCTCTTCCGCTTCCTCGCTCACTGAC
TCGCTGCGCTCGGTCGTTCGGCTGCGGCGAGCGGTATCAGCTCACTCAAAGGCGGTAATACGGTTATCCA
CAGAATCAGGGGATAACGCAGGAAAGAACATGTGAGCAAAAGGCCAGCAAAAGGCCAGGAACCGTAAAAA
GGCCGCGTTGCTGGCGTTTTTCCATAGGCTCCGCCCCCCTGACGAGCATCACAAAAATCGACGCTCAAGT
CAGAGGTGGCGAAACCCGACAGGACTATAAAGATACCAGGCGTTTCCCCCTGGAAGCTCCCTCGTGCGCT
CTCCTGTTCCGACCCTGCCGCTTACCGGATACCTGTCCGCCTTTCTCCCTTCGGGAAGCGTGGCGCTTTC
TCATAGCTCACGCTGTAGGTATCTCAGTTCGGTGTAGGTCGTTCGCTCCAAGCTGGGCTGTGTGCACGAA
CCCCCCGTTCAGCCCGACCGCTGCGCCTTATCCGGTAACTATCGTCTTGAGTCCAACCCGGTAAGACACG
ACTTATCGCCACTGGCAGCAGCCACTGGTAACAGGATTAGCAGAGCGAGGTATGTAGGCGGTGCTACAGA
GTTCTTGAAGTGGTGGCCTAACTACGGCTACACTAGAAGAACAGTATTTGGTATCTGCGCTCTGCTGAAG
CCAGTTACCTTCGGAAAAAGAGTTGGTAGCTCTTGATCCGGCAAACAAACCACCGCTGGTAGCGGTGGTT
TTTTTGTTTGCAAGCAGCAGATTACGCGCAGAAAAAAAGGATCTCAAGAAGATCCTTTGATCTTTTCTAC
GGGGTCTGACGCTCAGTGGAACGAAAACTCACGTTAAGGGATTTTGGTCATGAGATTATCAAAAAGGATC
TTCACCTAGATCCTTTTAAATTAAAAATGAAGTTTTAAATCAATCTAAAGTATATATGAGTAAACTTGGT
CTGACAGTTACCAATGCTTAATCAGTGAGGCACCTATCTCAGCGATCTGTCTATTTCGTTCATCCATAGT
TGCCTGACTCCCCGTCGTGTAGATAACTACGATACGGGAGGGCTTACCATCTGGCCCCAGTGCTGCAATG
ATACCGCGAGACCCACGCTCACCGGCTCCAGATTTATCAGCAATAAACCAGCCAGCCGGAAGGGCCGAGC
GCAGAAGTGGTCCTGCAACTTTATCCGCCTCCATCCAGTCTATTAATTGTTGCCGGGAAGCTAGAGTAAG
TAGTTCGCCAGTTAATAGTTTGCGCAACGTTGTTGCCATTGCTACAGGCATCGTGGTGTCACGCTCGTCG
TTTGGTATGGCTTCATTCAGCTCCGGTTCCCAACGATCAAGGCGAGTTACATGATCCCCCATGTTGTGCA
AAAAAGCGGTTAGCTCCTTCGGTCCTCCGATCGTTGTCAGAAGTAAGTTGGCCGCAGTGTTATCACTCAT
GGTTATGGCAGCACTGCATAATTCTCTTACTGTCATGCCATCCGTAAGATGCTTTTCTGTGACTGGTGAG
TACTCAACCAAGTCATTCTGAGAATAGTGTATGCGGCGACCGAGTTGCTCTTGCCCGGCGTCAATACGGG
ATAATACCGCGCCACATAGCAGAACTTTAAAAGTGCTCATCATTGGAAAACGTTCTTCGGGGCGAAAACT
CTCAAGGATCTTACCGCTGTTGAGATCCAGTTCGATGTAACCCACTCGTGCACCCAACTGATCTTCAGCA
TCTTTTACTTTCACCAGCGTTTCTGGGTGAGCAAAAACAGGAAGGCAAAATGCCGCAAAAAAGGGAATAA
GGGCGACACGGAAATGTTGAATACTCATACTCTTCCTTTTTCAATATTATTGAAGCATTTATCAGGGTTA
TTGTCTCATGAGCGGATACATATTTGAATGTATTTAGAAAAATAAACAAATAGGGGTTCCGCGCACATTT
CCCCGAAAAGTGCCACCTGACGTC
